Features (pLannotate 1.2.2; 33 found; start..end, strand, type, name):
    450..542     +  CDS            lacI (fragment): lac repressor; lacI; The lac repressor binds to the lac operator to inhibit transcription in E. coli. This inhibition can be relieved by adding lactose or isopropyl-β-D-thiogalactopyranoside (IPTG).
    555..576     +  protein_bind   CAP binding site: CAP binding activates transcription in the presence of cAMP. E. coli catabolite activator protein
    591..621     +  promoter       lac promoter: promoter for the E. coli lac operon
    625..647     +  protein_bind   lac operator (fragment): The lac repressor binds to the lac operator to inhibit transcription in E. coli. This inhibition can be relieved by adding lactose or isopropyl-β-D-thiogalactopyranoside (IPTG). lac repressor encoded by lacI
    690..708     +  promoter       T3 promoter: promoter for bacteriophage T3 RNA polymerase
    736..962     +  promoter       RSV promoter: Rous sarcoma virus enhancer/promoter
    963..1143    +  LTR            5' LTR (truncated): truncated 5' long terminal repeat (LTR) from HIV-1
   1190..1315    +  misc_feature   HIV-1 Ψ: packaging signal of human immunodeficiency virus type 1
   1299..1662    +  CDS            HIV-1 gag (fragment): gag protein from human immunodeficiency virus 1; gag
   1808..2041    +  misc_feature   RRE: The Rev response element (RRE) of HIV-1 allows for Rev-dependent mRNA export from the nucleus to the cytoplasm.
   2418..2444    +  CDS            Rev (fragment): human immunodeficiency virus 1 (HIV-1) Rev protein; rev; enhances nuclear export of unspliced and incompletely spliced viral mRNAs
   2445..2945    +  promoter       hPGK promoter: human phosphoglycerate kinase 1 promoter
   2978..3787    +  CDS            Ccnk (fragment): CCNK_MOUSE - Experimental evidence at protein level: Swiss-Prot protein existence level 1. Regulatory subunit of cyclin-dependent kinases that mediates activation of target kinases. Plays a role in transcriptional regulation via its role in regulating the phosphorylation of the C- terminal domain (CTD) of the large subunit of RNA polymerase II (POLR2A). From Mus musculus (Mouse).
   3818..4534    +  CDS            EGFP: the original enhanced GFP (Yang et al., 1996) mammalian codon-optimized
   4558..5144    +  misc_feature   IRES2: internal ribosome entry site (IRES) of the encephalomyocarditis virus (EMCV)
   5160..5867    +  CDS            mCherry: mCherry is a basic (constitutively fluorescent) red fluorescent protein published in 2004, derived from Discosoma sp.. It is reported to be a very rapidly-maturing monomer with low acid sensitivity.
   5926..6043    +  misc_feature   cPPT/CTS: central polypurine tract and central termination sequence of HIV-1
   6104..6170    +  CDS            small t antigen (fragment): SV40 (simian virus 40) small t antigen
   6196..6407    +  promoter       EF-1α core promoter: core promoter for human elongation factor EF-1α
   6408..7346    +  intron         EF-1α intron A: intron upstream of the start codon of human EF-1α
   7368..7967    +  CDS            PuroR (fragment): puromycin N-acetyltransferase; pac from Streptomyces; confers resistance to puromycin
   7983..8571    +  misc_feature   WPRE: woodchuck hepatitis virus posttranscriptional regulatory element
   8622..8641    +  misc_feature   cPPT/CTS (fragment): central polypurine tract and central termination sequence of HIV-1
   8643..8876    +  LTR            3' LTR (ΔU3): self-inactivating 3' long terminal repeat (LTR) from HIV-1
   8954..9075    +  polyA_signal   SV40 poly(A) signal: SV40 polyadenylation signal
   9115..9250    +  rep_origin     SV40 ori: SV40 origin of replication
   9271..9289    -  promoter       T7 promoter: promoter for bacteriophage T7 RNA polymerase
   9297..9452    +  CDS            lacZα (fragment): LacZα fragment of β-galactosidase; lacZ fragment
   9457..9885    +  rep_origin     f1 ori (sequence partly withheld): f1 bacteriophage origin of replication; arrow indicates direction of (+) strand synthesis
   9938..10042   +  promoter       AmpR promoter: bla
  10043..10903   +  CDS            AmpR: β-lactamase; bla; confers resistance to ampicillin, carbenicillin, and related antibiotics
  11074..1       +  rep_origin     ori (fragment) (across the origin): high-copy-number ColE1/pMB1/pBR322/pUC origin of replication
  11343..267     +  rep_origin     ori (fragment) (across the origin): high-copy-number ColE1/pMB1/pBR322/pUC origin of replication
>Addgene plasmid | CycK-GFP (1-270AA) in Cilantro (Codon optimized) | analyzer sequence | sequence record 329209
GGGGGTTCGTGCACACAGCCCAGCTTGGAGCGAACGACCTACACCGAACTGAGATACCTACAGCGTGAGC
TATGAGAAAGCGCCACGCTTCCCGAAGGGAGAAAGGCGGACAGGTATCCGGTAAGCGGCAGGGTCGGAAC
AGGAGAGCGCACGAGGGAGCTTCCAGGGGGAAACGCCTGGTATCTTTATAGTCCTGTCGGGTTTCGCCAC
CTCTGACTTGAGCGTCGATTTTTGTGATGCTCGTCAGGGGGGCGGAGCCTATGGAAAAACGCCAGCAACG
CGGCCTTTTTACGGTTCCTGGCCTTTTGCTGGCCTTTTGCTCACATGTTCTTTCCTGCGTTATCCCCTGA
TTCTGTGGATAACCGTATTACCGCCTTTGAGTGAGCTGATACCGCTCGCCGCAGCCGAACGACCGAGCGC
AGCGAGTCAGTGAGCGAGGAAGCGGAAGAGCGCCCAATACGCAAACCGCCTCTCCCCGCGCGTTGGCCGA
TTCATTAATGCAGCTGGCACGACAGGTTTCCCGACTGGAAAGCGGGCAGTGAGCGCAACGCAATTAATGT
GAGTTAGCTCACTCATTAGGCACCCCAGGCTTTACACTTTATGCTTCCGGCTCGTATGTTGTGTGGAATT
GTGAGCGGATAACAATTTCACACAGGAAACAGCTATGACCATGATTACGCCAAGCGCGCAATTAACCCTC
ACTAAAGGGAACAAAAGCTGGAGCTGCAAGCTTAATGTAGTCTTATGCAATACTCTTGTAGTCTTGCAAC
ATGGTAACGATGAGTTAGCAACATGCCTTACAAGGAGAGAAAAAGCACCGTGCATGCCGATTGGTGGAAG
TAAGGTGGTACGATCGTGCCTTATTAGGAAGGCAACAGACGGGTCTGACATGGATTGGACGAACCACTGA
ATTGCCGCATTGCAGAGATATTGTATTTAAGTGCCTAGCTCGATACATAAACGGGTCTCTCTGGTTAGAC
CAGATCTGAGCCTGGGAGCTCTCTGGCTAACTAGGGAACCCACTGCTTAAGCCTCAATAAAGCTTGCCTT
GAGTGCTTCAAGTAGTGTGTGCCCGTCTGTTGTGTGACTCTGGTAACTAGAGATCCCTCAGACCCTTTTA
GTCAGTGTGGAAAATCTCTAGCAGTGGCGCCCGAACAGGGACTTGAAAGCGAAAGGGAAACCAGAGGAGC
TCTCTCGACGCAGGACTCGGCTTGCTGAAGCGCGCACGGCAAGAGGCGAGGGGCGGCGACTGGTGAGTAC
GCCAAAAATTTTGACTAGCGGAGGCTAGAAGGAGAGAGATGGGTGCGAGAGCGTCAGTATTAAGCGGGGG
AGAATTAGATCGCGATGGGAAAAAATTCGGTTAAGGCCAGGGGGAAAGAAAAAATATAAATTAAAACATA
TAGTATGGGCAAGCAGGGAGCTAGAACGATTCGCAGTTAATCCTGGCCTGTTAGAAACATCAGAAGGCTG
TAGACAAATACTGGGACAGCTACAACCATCCCTTCAGACAGGATCAGAAGAACTTAGATCATTATATAAT
ACAGTAGCAACCCTCTATTGTGTGCATCAAAGGATAGAGATAAAAGACACCAAGGAAGCTTTAGACAAGA
TAGAGGAAGAGCAAAACAAAAGTAAGACCACCGCACAGCAAGCGGCCGCTGATCTTCAGACCTGGAGGAG
GAGATATGAGGGACAATTGGAGAAGTGAATTATATAAATATAAAGTAGTAAAAATTGAACCATTAGGAGT
AGCACCCACCAAGGCAAAGAGAAGAGTGGTGCAGAGAGAAAAAAGAGCAGTGGGAATAGGAGCTTTGTTC
CTTGGGTTCTTGGGAGCAGCAGGAAGCACTATGGGCGCAGCGTCAATGACGCTGACGGTACAGGCCAGAC
AATTATTGTCTGGTATAGTGCAGCAGCAGAACAATTTGCTGAGGGCTATTGAGGCGCAACAGCATCTGTT
GCAACTCACAGTCTGGGGCATCAAGCAGCTCCAGGCAAGAATCCTGGCTGTGGAAAGATACCTAAAGGAT
CAACAGCTCCTGGGGATTTGGGGTTGCTCTGGAAAACTCATTTGCACCACTGCTGTGCCTTGGAATGCTA
GTTGGAGTAATAAATCTCTGGAACAGATTTGGAATCACACGACCTGGATGGAGTGGGACAGAGAAATTAA
CAATTACACAAGCTTAATACACTCCTTAATTGAAGAATCGCAAAACCAGCAAGAAAAGAATGAACAAGAA
TTATTGGAATTAGATAAATGGGCAAGTTTGTGGAATTGGTTTAACATAACAAATTGGCTGTGGTATATAA
AATTATTCATAATGATAGTAGGAGGCTTGGTAGGTTTAAGAATAGTTTTTGCTGTACTTTCTATAGTGAA
TAGAGTTAGGCAGGGATATTCACCATTATCGTTTCAGACCCACCTCCCAACCCCGAGGGGACCCTTGCGC
CTTTTCCAAGGCAGCCCTGGGTTTGCGCAGGGACGCGGCTGCTCTGGGCGTGGTTCCGGGAAACGCAGCG
GCGCCGACCCTGGGTCTCGCACATTCTTCACGTCCGTTCGCAGCGTCACCCGGATCTTCGCCGCTACCCT
TGTGGGCCCCCCGGCGACGCTTCCTGCTCCGCCCCTAAGTCGGGAAGGTTCCTTGCGGTTCGCGGCGTGC
CGGACGTGACAAACGGAAGCCGCACGACTCACTAGTACCCTCGCAGACGGACAGCGCCAGGGAGCAATGG
CAGCGCGCCGACCGCGATGGGCTGTGGCCAATAGCGGCTGCTCAGCAGGGCGCGCCGAGAGCAGCGGCCG
GGAAGGGGCGGTGCGGGAGGCGGGGTGTGGGGCGGTAGTGTGGGCCCTGTTCCTGCCCGCGCGGTGTTCC
GCATTCTGCAAGCCTCCGGAGCGCACGTCGGCAGTCGGCTCCCTCGTTGACCGAATCACCGACCTCTCTC
CCCAGGGATCGATACCGTCGACTCCGGAATAGCCACCATGAAGGAGAATAAAGAAAATTCAAGCCCTTCA
GTAACTTCAGCAAACCTGGACCACACAAAGCCATGTTGGTACTGGGATAAGAAAGACTTGGCTCATACAC
CCTCACAACTTGAAGGACTTGATCCAGCCACCGAGGCCCGGTACCGCCGAGAGGGCGCTCGGTTCATCTT
TGATGTGGGCACAAGATTGGGGCTCCACTATGATACCCTGGCAACTGGAATAATTTATTTTCATCGCTTC
TATATGTTTCATTCCTTCAAGCAATTCCCAAGATATGTGACAGGAGCCTGTTGCCTCTTTCTGGCTGGGA
AAGTAGAAGAAACACCAAAAAAATGTAAAGATATCATCAAAACAGCTAGAAGTTTGCTCAATGATGTACA
ATTTGGCCAGTTTGGAGATGACCCAAAGGAGGAAGTAATGGTTCTGGAGAGAATCCTGCTGCAGACCATC
AAGTTTGATTTGCAGGTAGAACATCCATACCAGTTCTTGCTTAAATATGCAAAGCAACTCAAAGGTGATA
AAAACAAAATTCAAAAGTTGGTTCAAATGGCATGGACATTTGTAAATGACAGTCTCTGCACCACCTTGTC
ACTGCAGTGGGAACCAGAGATCATAGCAGTAGCAGTGATGTATCTCGCAGGACGTTTGTGCAAATTTGAA
ATACAAGAATGGACCTCCAAGCCTATGTACAGGAGATGGTGGGAACAGTTCGTTCAAGATGTTCCGGTCG
ACGTCTTGGAAGACATCTGCCACCAAATCCTGGATCTTTACTCACAAGGAAAACAACAGATGCCTCATCA
CACCCCCGGCGGCGGCGGCTCCGGCGGCGGCGGCTCCGTGAGCAAGGGCGAGGAGCTGTTCACCGGGGTG
GTGCCCATCCTGGTCGAGCTGGACGGCGACGTAAACGGCCACAAGTTCAGCGTGTCCGGCGAGGGCGAGG
GCGATGCCACCTACGGCAAGCTGACCCTGAAGTTCATCTGCACCACCGGCAAGCTGCCCGTGCCCTGGCC
CACCCTCGTGACCACCCTGACCTACGGCGTGCAGTGCTTCAGCCGCTACCCCGACCACATGAAGCAGCAC
GACTTCTTCAAGTCCGCCATGCCCGAAGGCTACGTCCAGGAGCGCACCATCTTCTTCAAGGACGACGGCA
ACTACAAGACCCGCGCCGAGGTGAAGTTCGAGGGCGACACCCTGGTGAACCGCATCGAGCTGAAGGGCAT
CGACTTCAAGGAGGACGGCAACATCCTGGGGCACAAGCTGGAGTACAACTACAACAGCCACAACGTCTAT
ATCATGGCCGACAAGCAGAAGAACGGCATCAAGGTGAACTTCAAGATCCGCCACAACATCGAGGACGGCA
GCGTGCAGCTCGCCGACCACTACCAGCAGAACACCCCCATCGGCGACGGCCCCGTGCTGCTGCCCGACAA
CCACTACCTGAGCACCCAGTCCGCCCTGAGCAAAGACCCCAACGAGAAGCGCGATCACATGGTCCTGCTG
GAGTTCGTGACCGCCGCCGGGATCACTCTCGGCATGGACGAGCTGTACAAGTAAATGCATGAGTAACTGA
GGATCCGCCCCTCTCCCTCCCCCCCCCCTAACGTTACTGGCCGAAGCCGCTTGGAATAAGGCCGGTGTGC
GTTTGTCTATATGTTATTTTCCACCATATTGCCGTCTTTTGGCAATGTGAGGGCCCGGAAACCTGGCCCT
GTCTTCTTGACGAGCATTCCTAGGGGTCTTTCCCCTCTCGCCAAAGGAATGCAAGGTCTGTTGAATGTCG
TGAAGGAAGCAGTTCCTCTGGAAGCTTCTTGAAGACAAACAACGTCTGTAGCGACCCTTTGCAGGCAGCG
GAACCCCCCACCTGGCGACAGGTGCCTCTGCGGCCAAAAGCCACGTGTATAAGATACACCTGCAAAGGCG
GCACAACCCCAGTGCCACGTTGTGAGTTGGATAGTTGTGGAAAGAGTCAAATGGCTCTCCTCAAGCGTAT
TCAACAAGGGGCTGAAGGATGCCCAGAAGGTACCCCATTGTATGGGATCTGATCTGGGGCCTCGGTACAC
ATGCTTTACATGTGTTTAGTCGAGGTTAAAAAAACGTCTAGGCCCCCCGAACCACGGGGACGTGGTTTTC
CTTTGAAAAACACGATGATAATATGGCCACAACCCTGGAATTCGCCACCATGGTGAGCAAGGGCGAGGAG
GATAACATGGCCATCATCAAGGAGTTCATGCGCTTCAAGGTGCACATGGAGGGCTCCGTGAACGGCCACG
AGTTCGAGATCGAGGGCGAGGGCGAGGGCCGCCCCTACGAGGGCACCCAGACCGCCAAGCTGAAGGTGAC
CAAGGGTGGCCCCCTGCCCTTCGCCTGGGACATCCTGTCCCCTCAGTTCATGTACGGCTCCAAGGCCTAC
GTGAAGCACCCCGCCGACATCCCCGACTACTTGAAGCTGTCCTTCCCCGAGGGCTTCAAGTGGGAGCGCG
TGATGAACTTCGAGGACGGCGGCGTGGTGACCGTGACCCAGGACTCCTCCCTGCAGGACGGCGAGTTCAT
CTACAAGGTGAAGCTGCGCGGCACCAACTTCCCCTCCGACGGCCCCGTAATGCAGAAGAAGACCATGGGC
TGGGAGGCCTCCTCCGAGCGGATGTACCCCGAGGACGGCGCCCTGAAGGGCGAGATCAAGCAGAGGCTGA
AGCTGAAGGACGGCGGCCACTACGACGCTGAGGTCAAGACCACCTACAAGGCCAAGAAGCCCGTGCAGCT
GCCCGGCGCCTACAACGTCAACATCAAGTTGGACATCACCTCCCACAACGAGGACTACACCATCGTGGAA
CAGTACGAACGCGCCGAGGGCCGCCACTCCACCGGCGGCATGGACGAGCTGTACAAGTAAACTAGTAAGC
TTGGCGTAACTAGATCTTGAGACAAATGGCAGTATTCATCCACAATTTTAAAAGAAAAGGGGGGATTGGG
GGGTACAGTGCAGGGGAAAGAATAGTAGACATAATAGCAACAGACATACAAACTAAAGAATTACAAAAAC
AAATTACAAAAATTCAAAATTTTCGGGTTTATTACAGGGACAGCAGAGATCCACTTTGGGCTCGAGGGGG
CCCGGGTGCAAAGATGGATAAAGTTTTAAACAGAGAGGAATCTTTGCAGCTAATGGACCTTCTAGGTCTT
GAAAGGAGTGGGAATTGGCTCCGGTGCCCGTCAGTGGGCAGAGCGCACATCGCCCACAGTCCCCGAGAAG
TTGGGGGGAGGGGTCGGCAATTGATCCGGTGCCTAGAGAAGGTGGCGCGGGGTAAACTGGGAAAGTGATG
TCGTGTACTGGCTCCGCCTTTTTCCCGAGGGTGGGGGAGAACCGTATATAAGTGCAGTAGTCGCCGTGAA
CGTTCTTTTTCGCAACGGGTTTGCCGCCAGAACACAGGTAAGTGCCGTGTGTGGTTCCCGCGGGCCTGGC
CTCTTTACGGGTTATGGCCCTTGCGTGCCTTGAATTACTTCCACCTGGCTGCAGTACGTGATTCTTGATC
CCGAGCTTCGGGTTGGAAGTGGGTGGGAGAGTTCGAGGCCTTGCGCTTAAGGAGCCCCTTCGCCTCGTGC
TTGAGTTGAGGCCTGGCCTGGGCGCTGGGGCCGCCGCGTGCGAATCTGGTGGCACCTTCGCGCCTGTCTC
GCTGCTTTCGATAAGTCTCTAGCCATTTAAAATTTTTGATGACCTGCTGCGACGCTTTTTTTCTGGCAAG
ATAGTCTTGTAAATGCGGGCCAAGATCTGCACACTGGTATTTCGGTTTTTGGGGCCGCGGGCGGCGACGG
GGCCCGTGCGTCCCAGCGCACATGTTCGGCGAGGCGGGGCCTGCGAGCGCGGCCACCGAGAATCGGACGG
GGGTAGTCTCAAGCTGGCCGGCCTGCTCTGGTGCCTGGCCTCGCGCCGCCGTGTATCGCCCCGCCCTGGG
CGGCAAGGCTGGCCCGGTCGGCACCAGTTGCGTGAGCGGAAAGATGGCCGCTTCCCGGCCCTGCTGCAGG
GAGCTCAAAATGGAGGACGCGGCGCTCGGGAGAGCGGGCGGGTGAGTCACCCACACAAAGGAAAAGGGCC
TTTCCGTCCTCAGCCGTCGCTTCATGTGACTCCACGGAGTACCGGGCGCCGTCCAGGCACCTCGATTAGT
TCTCGAGCTTTTGGAGTACGTCGTCTTTAGGTTGGGGGGAGGGGTTTTATGCGATGGAGTTTCCCCACAC
TGAGTGGGTGGAGACTGAAGTTAGGCCAGCTTGGCACTTGATGTAATTCTCCTTGGAATTTGCCCTTTTT
GAGTTTGGATCTTGGTTCATTCTCAAGCCTCAGACAGTGGTTCAAAGTTTTTTTCTTCCATTTCAGGTGT
CGTGACGTACGGCCACCATGACCGAGTACAAGCCCACGGTGCGCCTCGCCACCCGCGACGACGTCCCCAG
GGCCGTACGCACCCTCGCCGCCGCGTTCGCCGACTACCCCGCCACGCGCCACACCGTCGATCCGGACCGC
CACATCGAGCGGGTCACCGAGCTGCAAGAACTCTTCCTCACGCGCGTCGGGCTCGACATCGGCAAGGTGT
GGGTCGCGGACGACGGCGCCGCCGTGGCGGTCTGGACCACGCCGGAGAGCGTCGAAGCGGGGGCGGTGTT
CGCCGAGATCGGCCCGCGCATGGCCGAGTTGAGCGGTTCCCGGCTGGCCGCGCAGCAACAGATGGAAGGC
CTCCTGGCGCCGCACCGGCCCAAGGAGCCCGCGTGGTTCCTGGCCACCGTCGGAGTCTCGCCCGACCACC
AGGGCAAGGGTCTGGGCAGCGCCGTCGTGCTCCCCGGAGTGGAGGCGGCCGAGCGCGCCGGGGTGCCCGC
CTTCCTGGAGACCTCCGCGCCCCGCAACCTCCCCTTCTACGAGCGGCTCGGCTTCACCGTCACCGCCGAC
GTCGAGGTGCCCGAAGGACCGCGCACCTGGTGCATGACCCGCAAGCCCGGTGCCTGAACGCGTTAAGTCG
ACAATCAACCTCTGGATTACAAAATTTGTGAAAGATTGACTGGTATTCTTAACTATGTTGCTCCTTTTAC
GCTATGTGGATACGCTGCTTTAATGCCTTTGTATCATGCTATTGCTTCCCGTATGGCTTTCATTTTCTCC
TCCTTGTATAAATCCTGGTTGCTGTCTCTTTATGAGGAGTTGTGGCCCGTTGTCAGGCAACGTGGCGTGG
TGTGCACTGTGTTTGCTGACGCAACCCCCACTGGTTGGGGCATTGCCACCACCTGTCAGCTCCTTTCCGG
GACTTTCGCTTTCCCCCTCCCTATTGCCACGGCGGAACTCATCGCCGCCTGCCTTGCCCGCTGCTGGACA
GGGGCTCGGCTGTTGGGCACTGACAATTCCGTGGTGTTGTCGGGGAAATCATCGTCCTTTCCTTGGCTGC
TCGCCTGTGTTGCCACCTGGATTCTGCGCGGGACGTCCTTCTGCTACGTCCCTTCGGCCCTCAATCCAGC
GGACCTTCCTTCCCGCGGCCTGCTGCCGGCTCTGCGGCCTCTTCCGCGTCTTCGCCTTCGCCCTCAGACG
AGTCGGATCTCCCTTTGGGCCGCCTCCCCGCGTCGACTTTAAGACCAATGACTTACAAGGCAGCTGTAGA
TCTTAGCCACTTTTTAAAAGAAAAGGGGGGACTGGAAGGGCTAATTCACTCCCAACGAAGACAAGATCTG
CTTTTTGCTTGTACTGGGTCTCTCTGGTTAGACCAGATCTGAGCCTGGGAGCTCTCTGGCTAACTAGGGA
ACCCACTGCTTAAGCCTCAATAAAGCTTGCCTTGAGTGCTTCAAGTAGTGTGTGCCCGTCTGTTGTGTGA
CTCTGGTAACTAGAGATCCCTCAGACCCTTTTAGTCAGTGTGGAAAATCTCTAGCAGTACGTATAGTAGT
TCATGTCATCTTATTATTCAGTATTTATAACTTGCAAAGAAATGAATATCAGAGAGTGAGAGGAACTTGT
TTATTGCAGCTTATAATGGTTACAAATAAAGCAATAGCATCACAAATTTCACAAATAAAGCATTTTTTTC
ACTGCATTCTAGTTGTGGTTTGTCCAAACTCATCAATGTATCTTATCATGTCTGGCTCTAGCTATCCCGC
CCCTAACTCCGCCCATCCCGCCCCTAACTCCGCCCAGTTCCGCCCATTCTCCGCCCCATGGCTGACTAAT
TTTTTTTATTTATGCAGAGGCCGAGGCCGCCTCGGCCTCTGAGCTATTCCAGAAGTAGTGAGGAGGCTTT
TTTGGAGGCCTAGGGACGTACCCAATTCGCCCTATAGTGAGTCGTATTACGCGCGCTCACTGGCCGTCGT
TTTACAACGTCGTGACTGGGAAAACCCTGGCGTTACCCAACTTAATCGCCTTGCAGCACATCCCCCTTTC
GCCAGCTGGCGTAATAGCGAAGAGGCCCGCACCGATCGCCCTTCCCAACAGTTGCGCAGCCTGAATGGCG
AATGGG
[124 nt withheld, positions 9457-9580]
C
[91 nt withheld, positions 9582-9672]
A
[49 nt withheld, positions 9674-9722]
CCTTTGACGTTGGAGTCCACGTTCTTT
[37 nt withheld, positions 9750-9786]
ACCCTATCTCGGTCTATTCTTTTGATTTATAAGGGATTTTGCCGATTTCGGCCTATTGGTTAAAAAATGA
GCTGATTTAACAAAAATTTAACGCGAATTTTAACAAAATATTAACGCTTACAATTTAGGTGGCACTTTTC
GGGGAAATGTGCGCGGAACCCCTATTTGTTTATTTTTCTAAATACATTCAAATATGTATCCGCTCATGAG
ACAATAACCCTGATAAATGCTTCAATAATATTGAAAAAGGAAGAGTATGAGTATTCAACATTTCCGTGTC
GCCCTTATTCCCTTTTTTGCGGCATTTTGCCTTCCTGTTTTTGCTCACCCAGAAACGCTGGTGAAAGTAA
AAGATGCTGAAGATCAGTTGGGTGCACGAGTGGGTTACATCGAACTGGATCTCAACAGCGGTAAGATCCT
TGAGAGTTTTCGCCCCGAAGAACGTTTTCCAATGATGAGCACTTTTAAAGTTCTGCTATGTGGCGCGGTA
TTATCCCGTATTGACGCCGGGCAAGAGCAACTCGGTCGCCGCATACACTATTCTCAGAATGACTTGGTTG
AGTACTCACCAGTCACAGAAAAGCATCTTACGGATGGCATGACAGTAAGAGAATTATGCAGTGCTGCCAT
AACCATGAGTGATAACACTGCGGCCAACTTACTTCTGACAACGATCGGAGGACCGAAGGAGCTAACCGCT
TTTTTGCACAACATGGGGGATCATGTAACTCGCCTTGATCGTTGGGAACCGGAGCTGAATGAAGCCATAC
CAAACGACGAGCGTGACACCACGATGCCTGTAGCAATGGCAACAACGTTGCGCAAACTATTAACTGGCGA
ACTACTTACTCTAGCTTCCCGGCAACAATTAATAGACTGGATGGAGGCGGATAAAGTTGCAGGACCACTT
CTGCGCTCGGCCCTTCCGGCTGGCTGGTTTATTGCTGATAAATCTGGAGCCGGTGAGCGTGGGTCTCGCG
GTATCATTGCAGCACTGGGGCCAGATGGTAAGCCCTCCCGTATCGTAGTTATCTACACGACGGGGAGTCA
GGCAACTATGGATGAACGAAATAGACAGATCGCTGAGATAGGTGCCTCACTGATTAAGCATTGGTAACTG
TCAGACCAAGTTTACTCATATATACTTTAGATTGATTTAAAACTTCATTTTTAATTTAAAAGGATCTAGG
TGAAGATCCTTTTTGATAATCTCATGACCAAAATCCCTTAACGTGAGTTTTCGTTCCACTGAGCGTCAGA
CCCCGTAGAAAAGATCAAAGGATCTTCTTGAGATCCTTTTTTTCTGCGCGTAATCTGCTGCTTGCAAACA
AAAAAACCACCGCTACCAGCGGTGGTTTGTTTGCCGGATCAAGAGCTACCAACTCTTTTTCCGAAGGTAA
CTGGCTTCAGCAGAGCGCAGATACCAAATACTGTTCTTCTAGTGTAGCCGTAGTTAGGCCACCACTTCAA
GAACTCTGTAGCACCGCCTACATACCTCGCTCTGCTAATCCTGTTACCAGTGGCTGCTGCCAGTGGCGAT
AAGTCGTGTCTTACCGG
